>Addgene plasmid #39589 | KHBD00481 | depositor partial sequence | sequence record 50029 | KHBD00481 sequence 2646 bps
ATGCAACAATCGCGTAAATTTGAGGGCAAGATACCAAAACTAAGTCAAACGAGTGCAGCAACAGGAGGAG
CAACGGCAGCCGCAGAAGCATCCACATCCAAGTCTAGTCAAGGGCAGCAGCAACAGATTGTCTACGTCAA
CATGTTGCCCGCGGCCAATACCCTGAATGGCATTCCACAGCAGCAGCAGCAGCAACAATATGCGAGCACG
GATGGAAATGTCTATCAGCTGCAAAATGAAATACTCTGTGATGCAAATGGACATGCCGTGACTGCCGCCA
CGGCCTCATATCAAACTACGGCCAGTAGTCCGCAGCAGCAGCAACAGCAGCAGCAGCAGCAACAGAATGT
TGCAACTAGTGTTGCCGACAATGTGGTCACAACTATTAGTTCGTCCTCCATCCTGCACACGAACGCCAAC
ACCAACGGAGTGGACACATTGGCCGCCACACAGCAACAACAACAACAACAGCAGCAGCAGCAGCAGCAAC
AACAGCAACAGCACTACCACTATATCACCACCACCGGCGAGGATGGACAAACCCCGACCACCATAGTGTT
CGAGAACTACAACGGCGGAATGCCAGCGGTCAGTTCTGCCGCACCAACGCCCGTTCCCGTGTCGCAGGCC
AACGCACCCGCGACCACGACCACCACTGCCCTGGTCAACACGGACGGCACGATCATCGAGTTCGACGGGA
GCACGTACGAGGAGTATCATGTCCTCAAAAGCGAGCCCGGCAGCAGCGATTGCCTGAGCAACGGCAGCAG
TGCCGTGGCCGCCGACATAATCAAGTACGATCCCCAGCACGGTGTCGTCGGCGACGAGGAGGACGACGAT
GAGAACGGCATGCTGCATGTGAAGTACGAGGAGCAGAGCCTCGAACACGATCCGGAAAACGAGCACGATG
CCGAGCAGGAGCATGAGTACGAGGAGTACCAGGTGATCAAGGCCGAGGTGGAGGCCGAGGCGGCGGAGCT
GGCAGCCGGCACCACCAGCTATACGATCAGCCAGGAGCAGACGGGTTCAGGCAACACGGTGCTGTCCTCA
ATGGTGCCCAAATCGGGATCAGCGGCGGCCGCCAAGCAGAAGCGCAAACGCAAGACGCGCGTAATCGCCG
ACGACGAGCAGGGCGAGTACCTGGAAAAGATGAGTGTACGTGGCCTGGACATTGCCCGCTACGAGCACAT
CATCGACGGCGTGGCTTACTGCCTGGTCTGCGCCAAGAACGATATCTTCAAGACGTTTAAGAACAAGTAT
AGCTTCCAGAGACACGCCTACCTCTTTCACGAGGGCCAAAACCGCAAGATATTCGCCTGCCCCATTTGCA
ACAAGGAGTTCTCGCGTCCGGACAAAATGAAGATGCATAAAAAGGACAAGCACGGCGATGTTCCCATGCC
ACCATCGGCCACCACGACGCCGCTAAAGGCTGACGGTCCGCCGGCTAAGCGGGCGCGTACCGCTCGTACT
CCGCGCGTCCGCAAGACGAAGGATGGCAGCACGCCGACCAAGAAGCGGTTAGCGCAGATCGACAGTGTTC
TGGACGACGTGCAAAATGGGGAGTCTCTGACCATGGCGCCAGTCAGCGTGAGTCACTCCCAGCAACAGCA
GCAGCAACAGATCCAGCACAGCATCACAACGCTGGCTCCCTCGACGCCATCGCAGCCGCAGCATCAGCTG
CAGACGCTGCCATCGCTGGACTTCAGCGGCATGATCCTGCCTGGAGGCGCACAGCTGGCACTGGCCAATC
CGGGCGCCACCAGCTCCGTGGGACTGCAACGAGGACCAGCCACGCCGAATGGTCAGCCGGCGCCGCCCAC
CACCACGTTGATCTACTCGAATCAACTGGAACTGCAGCAGGCGCTGCTGCAACAGCAGCTGCAAGGTCAG
AGCATCATGATCCAGGATCAAGCCGGCAACCTGGTGCCCCTGCAGCTGGACGGAACCCAGGCGATATACA
CGACGGCGCCGCAGGCTCAGCGCCAACAGACCACGGCCACATATCAGACGACGCAGCAGCAGCAACAGCA
GCCAGCGCAGCAGCCCGCCGGCCAGGCGCAACAGCAGCCTCACTACGAGTTGGACAACGTTACCTATTTG
AGCTCCACGGCGGCGGCCACACCGACATCGGCCGAGCAGCAGCAGCAACAACAGCAGCAGCAGCACGTGA
TCGGCACGGTTCAGAGCTATCAGATCCTGACGCCCGACGGCCTCCAGAACTTCCAACCCAAGCTGGAGAC
GGCCGAGCTGGGCGACCTGTGTCCCTATTCGCAGTACACCTTCACGACGCACGCCGGAGCGCAGCCCACG
CTGAATGCGAACGCGCTGGACGCGCAGACCCAGCATCAGCAGCACCACCAGCAGCAGCAGCACCATCACC
AGCAGCAGCAACACCACCAGCAGACGCAACTACTGCAGCAGCAGCCCTTCGCCACGCATCACAATCCGCA
CCAGCAGTTCATGGAGCTGAAGAACGAGCTGCTGATTAAGGGCGGCGACGCCTACACCCCGGACACTGCC
TCCATGTACCACCTGCCCTTCTCGCCCACCTCGATGATCAATGCGGTGAACGATGTGAACACCTCGTCGC
TGCTGGAAACCAAAGAAATTAGCTACGATATATCAGAGGCAGTGCTATTAGCTCTC
