>Addgene plasmid #39589 | KHBD00481 | addgene partial sequence | sequence record 51595 | M13Rev
AATGCTTTCTTATAATGCCAACTTTGTACAAGAAAGTTGGCAAGAGAGCTAATAGCACTGCCTCTGATAT
ATCGTAGCTAATTTCTTTGGTTTCCAGCAGCGACGAGGTGTTCACATCGTTCACCGCATTGATCATCGAG
GTGGGCGAGAAGGGCAGGTGGTACATGGAGGCAGTGTCCGGGGTGTAGGCGTCGCCGCCCTTAATCAGCA
GCTCGTTCTTCAGCTCCATGAACTGCTGGTGCGGATTGTGATGCGTGGCGAAGGGCTGCTGCTGCAGTAG
TTGCGTCTGCTGGTGGTGTTGCTGCTGCTGGTGATGGTGCTGCTGCTGCTGGTGGTGCTGCTGATGCTGG
GTCTGCGCGTCCAGCGCGTTCGCATTCAGCGTGGGCTGCGCTCCGGCGTGCGTCGTGAAGGTGTACTGCG
AATAGGGACACAGGTCGCCCAGCTCGGCCGTCTCCAGCTTGGGTTGGAAGTTCTGGAGGCCGTCGGGCGT
CAGGATCTGATAGCTCTGAACCGTGCCGATCACGTGCTGCTGCTGCTGTTGTTGCTGCTGCTGCTCGGCC
GATGTCGGTGTGGCCGCCGCCGTGGAGCTCAAATAGGTAACGTTGTCCAACTCGTAGTGAGGCTGCTGT
