>Addgene plasmid #39589 | KHBD00481 | addgene partial sequence | sequence record 73856 | M13-F20 5'-TGTAAAACGACGGCCAGT-3'
TTTTGACTGATAGTGACCTGTTCGTTGCAACAAATTGATGAGCAATGCTTTTTTATAATGCCAACTTTGT
ACAAAAAAGTTGGCACCATGCAACAATCGCGTAAATTTGAGGGCAAGATACCAAAACTAAGTCAAACGAG
TGCAGCAACAGGAGGAGCAACGGCAGCCGCAGAAGCATCCACATCCAAGTCTAGTCAAGGGCAGCAGCAA
CAGATTGTCTACGTCAACATGTTGCCCGCGGCCAATACCCTGAATGGCATTCCACAGCAGCAGCAGCAGC
AACAATATGCGAGCACGGATGGAAATGTCTATCAGCTGCAAAATGAAATACTCTGTGATGCAAATGGACA
TGCCGTGACTGCCGCCACGGCCTCATATCAAACTACGGCCAGTAGTCCGCAGCAGCAGCAACAGCAGCAG
CAGCAGCAACAGAATGTTGCAACTAGTGTTGCCGACAATGTGGTCACAACTATTAGTTCGTCCTCCATCC
TGCACACGAACGCCAACACCAACGGAGTGGACACATTGGCCGCCACACAGCAACAACAACAACAACAGCA
GCAGCAGCAGCAGCAACAACAGCAACAGCACTACCACTATATCACCACCACCGGCGAGGATGGACAAACC
CCGACCACCATAGTGTTCGAGAACTACAACGGCGGAATGCCAGCGGTCAGTTCTGCCGCACCAACGCCCG
TTCCCGTGTCGCAGGCCAACGCACCCGCGACCACGACCACCACTGCCCTGGTCAACACGGACGGCACGAT
CATCGAGTTCGACGGGAGCACGTACGA
