[The description below was written by a language model from this plasmid's Addgene catalogue record.]
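Description:
KHBD00481 is a Gateway entry clone built in the pDONR221 backbone (Invitrogen), carrying the open reading frame of the Drosophila melanogaster gene sequoia (seq; also annotated as CG4055, CG32904 and FBgn0028991). The insert is about 2.6 kb in a backbone of roughly 2.5 kb after recombination. The plasmid is maintained in E. coli as a high-copy construct under kanamycin selection. No feature table accompanies the record, so individual elements such as the origin of replication and the recombination sites are not itemised. A clone made by Gateway cloning into a pDONR vector would normally carry the ORF flanked by attL sites, ready for LR recombination into attR-containing destination vectors. M13 forward and reverse primer sites flank the insert for sequence verification.

The construct has no promoter driving the insert, which fits its role as a shuttle or archival clone rather than an expression plasmid. Expression depends entirely on the destination vector into which the ORF is transferred. The depositor notes that ORFs in this collection were cloned open-ended, without a stop codon. After transfer, the coding sequence can therefore be read through into a C-terminal tag or fusion partner supplied by the destination vector. It can also be joined to N-terminal fusions, provided the vector supplies a downstream stop.

The clone belongs to a collection associated with work on automated protein–DNA interaction screening of Drosophila regulatory elements. This suggests its intended use is as a source of the seq coding sequence for building fusion constructs in such screens. The record does not specify the particular destination vectors or assay formats.
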