Addgene plasmid #39589: KHBD00481
Depositing lab: Bart Deplancke. Depositing organization: Swiss Federal Institute of Technology (EPFL). Publication: Automated protein-DNA interaction screening of Drosophila regulatory elements. Korneel Hens, Jean-Daniel Feuz, Alina Isakova, Antonina Lagovitina, Andreas Massouras, Julien Bryois, Patrick Callaerts, Susan E. Celniker, Bart Deplancke. Nat Methods. 2011 Oct 30;8(12):1065-70. 10.1038/nmeth.1763 PubMed 22037703.
Backbone
  Vector backbone: pDONR221
  Backbone manufacturer: Invitrogen
  Backbone size w/o insert (bp): 2536
  Vector type: Gateway DONR vector
Growth in bacteria
  Bacterial resistance: Kanamycin, 50 μg/mL
  Growth temperature: 37°C
  Growth strain: DH5alpha
  Copy number: High Copy
Gene/Insert
  Gene/Insert name: CG4055 (alt names: FBgn0028991; seq; sequoia)
  Species: D. melanogaster (fly)
  Insert size (bp): 2646
  Entrez Gene: seq (a.k.a. Dmel_CG32904, 2R5, 49Fc, CG17724, CG17724b, CG32904, CG4037, CG4055, Dmel\CG32904, Seq, l(2)49Fc, l(2)vr5, vr5)
  Promoter: none
  Cloning method: Gateway Cloning
  Sequencing primers: 5′ M13-F20; 3′ M13R
Terms and licenses: Academic/Nonprofit Terms; Industry Terms: Not Available to Industry
Depositor comments: Please note that the ORFs in this collection were cloned open-ended (without a stop codon).
How to cite: KHBD00481 was a gift from Bart Deplancke (Addgene plasmid # 39589 ; http://n2t.net/addgene:39589 ; RRID:Addgene_39589)
